>Addgene plasmid #222498 | EFS-SpdCas9-Dnmt3A/3L-V1 | addgene full sequence | sequence record 441135 | Addgene NGS Result
GCGCGTGATGAACTTCGAGGACGGCGGCGTGGTGACCGTGACCCAGGACTCCTCCCTGCAGGACGGCGAG
TTCATCTACAAGGTGAAGCTGCGCGGCACCAACTTCCCCTCCGACGGCCCCGTAATGCAGAAGAAGACCA
TGGGCTGGGAGGCCTCCTCCGAGCGGATGTACCCCGAGGACGGCGCCCTGAAGGGCGAGATCAAGCAGAG
GCTGAAGCTGAAGGACGGCGGCCACTACGACGCTGAGGTCAAGACCACCTACAAGGCCAAGAAGCCCGTG
CAGCTGCCCGGCGCCTACAACGTCAACATCAAGTTGGACATCACCTCCCACAACGAGGACTACACCATCG
TGGAACAGTACGAACGCGCCGAGGGCCGCCACTCCACCGGCGGCATGGACGAGCTGTACAAGTAGTGTCG
TTAAGTCGACAATCAACCTCTGGATTACAAAATTTGTGAAAGATTGACTGGTATTCTTAACTATGTTGCT
CCTTTTACGCTATGTGGATACGCTGCTTTAATGCCTTTGTATCATGCTATTGCTTCCCGTATGGCTTTCA
TTTTCTCCTCCTTGTATAAATCCTGGTTGCTGTCTCTTTATGAGGAGTTGTGGCCCGTTGTCAGGCAACG
TGGCGTGGTGTGCACTGTGTTTGCTGACGCAACCCCCACTGGTTGGGGCATTGCCACCACCTGTCAGCTC
CTTTCCGGGACTTTCGCTTTCCCCCTCCCTATTGCCACGGCGGAACTCATCGCCGCCTGCCTTGCCCGCT
GCTGGACAGGGGCTCGGCTGTTGGGCACTGACAATTCCGTGGTGTTGTCGGGGAAATCATCGTCCTTTCC
TTGGCTGCTCGCCTGTGTTGCCACCTGGATTCTGCGCGGGACGTCCTTCTGCTACGTCCCTTCGGCCCTC
AATCCAGCGGACCTTCCTTCCCGCGGCCTGCTGCCGGCTCTGCGGCCTCTTCCGCGTCTTCGCCTTCGCC
CTCAGACGAGTCGGATCTCCCTTTGGGCCGCCTCCCCGCGTCGACTTTAAGACCAATGACTTACAAGGCA
GCTGTAGATCTTAGCCACTTTTTAAAAGAAAAGGGGGGACTGGAAGGGCTAATTCACTCCCAACGAAGAC
AAGATCTGCTTTTTGCTTGTACTGGGTCTCTCTGGTTAGACCAGATCTGAGCCTGGGAGCTCTCTGGCTA
ACTAGGGAACCCACTGCTTAAGCCTCAATAAAGCTTGCCTTGAGTGCTTCAAGTAGTGTGTGCCCGTCTG
TTGTGTGACTCTGGTAACTAGAGATCCCTCAGACCCTTTTAGTCAGTGTGGAAAATCTCTAGCAGGGCCC
GTTTAAACCCGCTGATCAGCCTCGACTGTGCCTTCTAGTTGCCAGCCATCTGTTGTTTGCCCCTCCCCCG
TGCCTTCCTTGACCCTGGAAGGTGCCACTCCCACTGTCCTTTCCTAATAAAATGAGGAAATTGCATCGCA
TTGTCTGAGTAGGTGTCATTCTATTCTGGGGGGTGGGGTGGGGCAGGACAGCAAGGGGGAGGATTGGGAA
GACAATAGCAGGCATGCTGGGGATGCGGTGGGCTCTATGGCTTCTGAGGCGGAAAGAACCAGCTGGGGCT
CTAGGGGGTATCCCC
[124 nt withheld, positions 1626-1749]
C
[91 nt withheld, positions 1751-1841]
A
[49 nt withheld, positions 1843-1891]
CCTTTGACGTTGGAGTCCACGTTCTTT
[37 nt withheld, positions 1919-1955]
ACCCTATCTCGGTCTATTCTTTTGATTTATAAGGGATTTTGCCGATTTCGGCCTATTGGTTAAAAAATGA
GCTGATTTAACAAAAATTTAACGCGAATTAATTCTGTGGAATGTGTGTCAGTTAGGGTGTGGAAAGTCCC
CAGGCTCCCCAGCAGGCAGAAGTATGCAAAGCATGCATCTCAATTAGTCAGCAACCAGGTGTGGAAAGTC
CCCAGGCTCCCCAGCAGGCAGAAGTATGCAAAGCATGCATCTCAATTAGTCAGCAACCATAGTCCCGCCC
CTAACTCCGCCCATCCCGCCCCTAACTCCGCCCAGTTCCGCCCATTCTCCGCCCCATGGCTGACTAATTT
TTTTTATTTATGCAGAGGCCGAGGCCGCCTCTGCCTCTGAGCTATTCCAGAAGTAGTGAGGAGGCTTTTT
TGGAGGCCTAGGCTTTTGCAAAAAGCTCCCGGGAGCTTGTATATCCATTTTCGGATCTGATCAGCACGTG
TTGACAATTAATCATCGGCATAGTATATCGGCATAGTATAATACGACAAGGTGAGGAACTAAACCATGGC
CAAGTTGACCAGTGCCGTTCCGGTGCTCACCGCGCGCGACGTCGCCGGAGCGGTCGAGTTCTGGACCGAC
CGGCTCGGGTTCTCCCGGGACTTCGTGGAGGACGACTTCGCCGGTGTGGTCCGGGACGACGTGACCCTGT
TCATCAGCGCGGTCCAGGACCAGGTGGTGCCGGACAACACCCTGGCCTGGGTGTGGGTGCGCGGCCTGGA
CGAGCTGTACGCCGAGTGGTCGGAGGTCGTGTCCACGAACTTCCGGGACGCCTCCGGGCCGGCCATGACC
GAGATCGGCGAGCAGCCGTGGGGGCGGGAGTTCGCCCTGCGCGACCCGGCCGGCAACTGCGTGCACTTCG
TGGCCGAGGAGCAGGACTGACACGTGCTACGAGATTTCGATTCCACCGCCGCCTTCTATGAAAGGTTGGG
CTTCGGAATCGTTTTCCGGGACGCCGGCTGGATGATCCTCCAGCGCGGGGATCTCATGCTGGAGTTCTTC
GCCCACCCCAACTTGTTTATTGCAGCTTATAATGGTTACAAATAAAGCAATAGCATCACAAATTTCACAA
ATAAAGCATTTTTTTCACTGCATTCTAGTTGTGGTTTGTCCAAACTCATCAATGTATCTTATCATGTCTG
TATACCGTCGACCTCTAGCTAGAGCTTGGCGTAATCATGGTCATAGCTGTTTCCTGTGTGAAATTGTTAT
CCGCTCACAATTCCACACAACATACGAGCCGGAAGCATAAAGTGTAAAGCCTGGGGTGCCTAATGAGTGA
GCTAACTCACATTAATTGCGTTGCGCTCACTGCCCGCTTTCCAGTCGGGAAACCTGTCGTGCCAGCTGCA
TTAATGAATCGGCCAACGCGCGGGGAGAGGCGGTTTGCGTATTGGGCGCTCTTCCGCTTCCTCGCTCACT
GACTCGCTGCGCTCGGTCGTTCGGCTGCGGCGAGCGGTATCAGCTCACTCAAAGGCGGTAATACGGTTAT
CCACAGAATCAGGGGATAACGCAGGAAAGAACATGTGAGCAAAAGGCCAGCAAAAGGCCAGGAACCGTAA
AAAGGCCGCGTTGCTGGCGTTTTTCCATAGGCTCCGCCCCCCTGACGAGCATCACAAAAATCGACGCTCA
AGTCAGAGGTGGCGAAACCCGACAGGACTATAAAGATACCAGGCGTTTCCCCCTGGAAGCTCCCTCGTGC
GCTCTCCTGTTCCGACCCTGCCGCTTACCGGATACCTGTCCGCCTTTCTCCCTTCGGGAAGCGTGGCGCT
TTCTCATAGCTCACGCTGTAGGTATCTCAGTTCGGTGTAGGTCGTTCGCTCCAAGCTGGGCTGTGTGCAC
GAACCCCCCGTTCAGCCCGACCGCTGCGCCTTATCCGGTAACTATCGTCTTGAGTCCAACCCGGTAAGAC
ACGACTTATCGCCACTGGCAGCAGCCACTGGTAACAGGATTAGCAGAGCGAGGTATGTAGGCGGTGCTAC
AGAGTTCTTGAAGTGGTGGCCTAACTACGGCTACACTAGAAGAACAGTATTTGGTATCTGCGCTCTGCTG
AAGCCAGTTACCTTCGGAAAAAGAGTTGGTAGCTCTTGATCCGGCAAACAAACCACCGCTGGTAGCGGTG
GTTTTTTTGTTTGCAAGCAGCAGATTACGCGCAGAAAAAAAGGATCTCAAGAAGATCCTTTGATCTTTTC
TACGGGGTCTGACGCTCAGTGGAACGAAAACTCACGTTAAGGGATTTTGGTCATGAGATTATCAAAAAGG
ATCTTCACCTAGATCCTTTTAAATTAAAAATGAAGTTTTAAATCAATCTAAAGTATATATGAGTAAACTT
GGTCTGACAGTTACCAATGCTTAATCAGTGAGGCACCTATCTCAGCGATCTGTCTATTTCGTTCATCCAT
AGTTGCCTGACTCCCCGTCGTGTAGATAACTACGATACGGGAGGGCTTACCATCTGGCCCCAGTGCTGCA
ATGATACCGCGAGACCCACGCTCACCGGCTCCAGATTTATCAGCAATAAACCAGCCAGCCGGAAGGGCCG
AGCGCAGAAGTGGTCCTGCAACTTTATCCGCCTCCATCCAGTCTATTAATTGTTGCCGGGAAGCTAGAGT
AAGTAGTTCGCCAGTTAATAGTTTGCGCAACGTTGTTGCCATTGCTACAGGCATCGTGGTGTCACGCTCG
TCGTTTGGTATGGCTTCATTCAGCTCCGGTTCCCAACGATCAAGGCGAGTTACATGATCCCCCATGTTGT
GCAAAAAAGCGGTTAGCTCCTTCGGTCCTCCGATCGTTGTCAGAAGTAAGTTGGCCGCAGTGTTATCACT
CATGGTTATGGCAGCACTGCATAATTCTCTTACTGTCATGCCATCCGTAAGATGCTTTTCTGTGACTGGT
GAGTACTCAACCAAGTCATTCTGAGAATAGTGTATGCGGCGACCGAGTTGCTCTTGCCCGGCGTCAATAC
GGGATAATACCGCGCCACATAGCAGAACTTTAAAAGTGCTCATCATTGGAAAACGTTCTTCGGGGCGAAA
ACTCTCAAGGATCTTACCGCTGTTGAGATCCAGTTCGATGTAACCCACTCGTGCACCCAACTGATCTTCA
GCATCTTTTACTTTCACCAGCGTTTCTGGGTGAGCAAAAACAGGAAGGCAAAATGCCGCAAAAAAGGGAA
TAAGGGCGACACGGAAATGTTGAATACTCATACTCTTCCTTTTTCAATATTATTGAAGCATTTATCAGGG
TTATTGTCTCATGAGCGGATACATATTTGAATGTATTTAGAAAAATAAACAAATAGGGGTTCCGCGCACA
TTTCCCCGAAAAGTGCCACCTGACGTCGACGGATCGGGAGATCTCCCGATCCCCTATGGTGCACTCTCAG
TACAATCTGCTCTGATGCCGCATAGTTAAGCCAGTATCTGCTCCCTGCTTGTGTGTTGGAGGTCGCTGAG
TAGTGCGCGAGCAAAATTTAAGCTACAACAAGGCAAGGCTTGACCGACAATTGCATGAAGAATCTGCTTA
GGGTTAGGCGTTTTGCGCTGCTTCGCGATGTACGGGCCAGATATACGCGTTGACATTGATTATTGACTAG
TTATTAATAGTAATCAATTACGGGGTCATTAGTTCATAGCCCATATATGGAGTTCCGCGTTACATAACTT
ACGGTAAATGGCCCGCCTGGCTGACCGCCCAACGACCCCCGCCCATTGACGTCAATAATGACGTATGTTC
CCATAGTAACGCCAATAGGGACTTTCCATTGACGTCAATGGGTGGAGTATTTACGGTAAACTGCCCACTT
GGCAGTACATCAAGTGTATCATATGCCAAGTACGCCCCCTATTGACGTCAATGACGGTAAATGGCCCGCC
TGGCATTATGCCCAGTACATGACCTTATGGGACTTTCCTACTTGGCAGTACATCTACGTATTAGTCATCG
CTATTACCATGGTGATGCGGTTTTGGCAGTACATCAATGGGCGTGGATAGCGGTTTGACTCACGGGGATT
TCCAAGTCTCCACCCCATTGACGTCAATGGGAGTTTGTTTTGGCACCAAAATCAACGGGACTTTCCAAAA
TGTCGTAACAACTCCGCCCCATTGACGCAAATGGGCGGTAGGCGTGTACGGTGGGAGGTCTATATAAGCA
GCGCGTTTTGCCTGTACTGGGTCTCTCTGGTTAGACCAGATCTGAGCCTGGGAGCTCTCTGGCTAACTAG
GGAACCCACTGCTTAAGCCTCAATAAAGCTTGCCTTGAGTGCTTCAAGTAGTGTGTGCCCGTCTGTTGTG
TGACTCTGGTAACTAGAGATCCCTCAGACCCTTTTAGTCAGTGTGGAAAATCTCTAGCAGTGGCGCCCGA
ACAGGGACTTGAAAGCGAAAGGGAAACCAGAGGAGCTCTCTCGACGCAGGACTCGGCTTGCTGAAGCGCG
CACGGCAAGAGGCGAGGGGCGGCGACTGGTGAGTACGCCAAAAATTTTGACTAGCGGAGGCTAGAAGGAG
AGAGATGGGTGCGAGAGCGTCAGTATTAAGCGGGGGAGAATTAGATCGCGATGGGAAAAAATTCGGTTAA
GGCCAGGGGGAAAGAAAAAATATAAATTAAAACATATAGTATGGGCAAGCAGGGAGCTAGAACGATTCGC
AGTTAATCCTGGCCTGTTAGAAACATCAGAAGGCTGTAGACAAATACTGGGACAGCTACAACCATCCCTT
CAGACAGGATCAGAAGAACTTAGATCATTATATAATACAGTAGCAACCCTCTATTGTGTGCATCAAAGGA
TAGAGATAAAAGACACCAAGGAAGCTTTAGACAAGATAGAGGAAGAGCAAAACAAAAGTAAGACCACCGC
ACAGCAAGCGGCCGCTGATCTTCAGACCTGGAGGAGGAGATATGAGGGACAATTGGAGAAGTGAATTATA
TAAATATAAAGTAGTAAAAATTGAACCATTAGGAGTAGCACCCACCAAGGCAAAGAGAAGAGTGGTGCAG
AGAGAAAAAAGAGCAGTGGGAATAGGAGCTTTGTTCCTTGGGTTCTTGGGAGCAGCAGGAAGCACTATGG
GCGCAGCGTCAATGACGCTGACGGTACAGGCCAGACAATTATTGTCTGGTATAGTGCAGCAGCAGAACAA
TTTGCTGAGGGCTATTGAGGCGCAACAGCATCTGTTGCAACTCACAGTCTGGGGCATCAAGCAGCTCCAG
GCAAGAATCCTGGCTGTGGAAAGATACCTAAAGGATCAACAGCTCCTGGGGATTTGGGGTTGCTCTGGAA
AACTCATTTGCACCACTGCTGTGCCTTGGAATGCTAGTTGGAGTAATAAATCTCTGGAACAGATTTGGAA
TCACACGACCTGGATGGAGTGGGACAGAGAAATTAACAATTACACAAGCTTAATACACTCCTTAATTGAA
GAATCGCAAAACCAGCAAGAAAAGAATGAACAAGAATTATTGGAATTAGATAAATGGGCAAGTTTGTGGA
ATTGGTTTAACATAACAAATTGGCTGTGGTATATAAAATTATTCATAATGATAGTAGGAGGCTTGGTAGG
TTTAAGAATAGTTTTTGCTGTACTTTCTATAGTGAATAGAGTTAGGCAGGGATATTCACCATTATCGTTT
CAGACCCACCTCCCAACCCCGAGGGGACCCGACAGGCCCGAAGGAATAGAAGAAGAAGGTGGAGAGAGAG
ACAGAGACAGATCCATTCGATTAGTGAACGGATCGGCACTGCGTGCGCCAATTCTGCAGACAAATGGCAG
TATTCATCCACAATTTTAAAAGAAAAGGGGGGATTGGGGGGTACAGTGCAGGGGAAAGAATAGTAGACAT
AATAGCAACAGACATACAAACTAAAGAATTACAAAAACAAATTACAAAAATTCAAAATTTTCGGGTTTAT
TACAGGGACAGCAGAGATCCAGTTTGGTTAATTAAGGTACCGATATCACTAGTGTTCCATTAACTGCGCT
AAAAATAATTTTTAAATCTTTTTTAGCTTCTTGCTCTTTTTTGTACGTCTCTGTTTTAGAGCTAGAAATA
GCAAGTTAAAATAAGGCTAGTCCGTTATCAACTTGAAAAAGTGGCACCGAGTCGGTGCTTTTTTGAATTC
GCTAGCTAGGTCTTGAAAGGAGTGGGAATTGGCTCCGGTGCCCGTCAGTGGGCAGAGCGCACATCGCCCA
CAGTCCCCGAGAAGTTGGGGGGAGGGGTCGGCAATTGATCCGGTGCCTAGAGAAGGTGGCGCGGGGTAAA
CTGGGAAAGTGATGTCGTGTACTGGCTCCGCCTTTTTCCCGAGGGTGGGGGAGAACCGTATATAAGTGCA
GTAGTCGCCGTGAACGTTCTTTTTCGCAACGGGTTTGCCGCCAGAACACAGGACTGGTTCTAGAGCCACC
ATGGACAAGAAGTACAGCATCGGCCTGGCCATCGGCACCAACTCTGTGGGCTGGGCCGTGATCACCGACG
AGTACAAGGTGCCCAGCAAGAAATTCAAGGTGCTGGGCAACACCGACCGGCACAGCATCAAGAAGAACCT
GATCGGAGCCCTGCTGTTCGACAGCGGCGAAACAGCCGAGGCCACCCGGCTGAAGAGAACCGCCAGAAGA
AGATACACCAGACGGAAGAACCGGATCTGCTATCTGCAAGAGATCTTCAGCAACGAGATGGCCAAGGTGG
ACGACAGCTTCTTCCACAGACTGGAAGAGTCCTTCCTGGTGGAAGAGGATAAGAAGCACGAGCGGCACCC
CATCTTCGGCAACATCGTGGACGAGGTGGCCTACCACGAGAAGTACCCCACCATCTACCACCTGAGAAAG
AAACTGGTGGACAGCACCGACAAGGCCGACCTGCGGCTGATCTATCTGGCCCTGGCCCACATGATCAAGT
TCCGGGGCCACTTCCTGATCGAGGGCGACCTGAACCCCGACAACAGCGACGTGGACAAGCTGTTCATCCA
GCTGGTGCAGACCTACAACCAGCTGTTCGAGGAAAACCCCATCAACGCCAGCGGCGTGGACGCCAAGGCC
ATCCTGTCTGCCAGACTGAGCAAGAGCAGACGGCTGGAAAATCTGATCGCCCAGCTGCCCGGCGAGAAGA
AGAATGGCCTGTTCGGAAACCTGATTGCCCTGAGCCTGGGCCTGACCCCCAACTTCAAGAGCAACTTCGA
CCTGGCCGAGGATGCCAAACTGCAGCTGAGCAAGGACACCTACGACGACGACCTGGACAACCTGCTGGCC
CAGATCGGCGACCAGTACGCCGACCTGTTTCTGGCCGCCAAGAACCTGTCCGACGCCATCCTGCTGAGCG
ACATCCTGAGAGTGAACACCGAGATCACCAAGGCCCCCCTGAGCGCCTCTATGATCAAGAGATACGACGA
GCACCACCAGGACCTGACCCTGCTGAAAGCTCTCGTGCGGCAGCAGCTGCCTGAGAAGTACAAAGAGATT
TTCTTCGACCAGAGCAAGAACGGCTACGCCGGCTACATTGACGGCGGAGCCAGCCAGGAAGAGTTCTACA
AGTTCATCAAGCCCATCCTGGAAAAGATGGACGGCACCGAGGAACTGCTCGTGAAGCTGAACAGAGAGGA
CCTGCTGCGGAAGCAGCGGACCTTCGACAACGGCAGCATCCCCCACCAGATCCACCTGGGAGAGCTGCAC
GCCATTCTGCGGCGGCAGGAAGATTTTTACCCATTCCTGAAGGACAACCGGGAAAAGATCGAGAAGATCC
TGACCTTCCGCATCCCCTACTACGTGGGCCCTCTGGCCAGGGGAAACAGCAGATTCGCCTGGATGACCAG
AAAGAGCGAGGAAACCATCACCCCCTGGAACTTCGAGGAAGTGGTGGACAAGGGCGCTTCCGCCCAGAGC
TTCATCGAGCGGATGACCAACTTCGATAAGAACCTGCCCAACGAGAAGGTGCTGCCCAAGCACAGCCTGC
TGTACGAGTACTTCACCGTGTATAACGAGCTGACCAAAGTGAAATACGTGACCGAGGGAATGAGAAAGCC
CGCCTTCCTGAGCGGCGAGCAGAAAAAGGCCATCGTGGACCTGCTGTTCAAGACCAACCGGAAAGTGACC
GTGAAGCAGCTGAAAGAGGACTACTTCAAGAAAATCGAGTGCTTCGACTCCGTGGAAATCTCCGGCGTGG
AAGATCGGTTCAACGCCTCCCTGGGCACATACCACGATCTGCTGAAAATTATCAAGGACAAGGACTTCCT
GGACAATGAGGAAAACGAGGACATTCTGGAAGATATCGTGCTGACCCTGACACTGTTTGAGGACAGAGAG
ATGATCGAGGAACGGCTGAAAACCTATGCCCACCTGTTCGACGACAAAGTGATGAAGCAGCTGAAGCGGC
GGAGATACACCGGCTGGGGCAGGCTGAGCCGGAAGCTGATCAACGGCATCCGGGACAAGCAGTCCGGCAA
GACAATCCTGGATTTCCTGAAGTCCGACGGCTTCGCCAACAGAAACTTCATGCAGCTGATCCACGACGAC
AGCCTGACCTTTAAAGAGGACATCCAGAAAGCCCAGGTGTCCGGCCAGGGCGATAGCCTGCACGAGCACA
TTGCCAATCTGGCCGGCAGCCCCGCCATTAAGAAGGGCATCCTGCAGACAGTGAAGGTGGTGGACGAGCT
CGTGAAAGTGATGGGCCGGCACAAGCCCGAGAACATCGTGATCGAAATGGCCAGAGAGAACCAGACCACC
CAGAAGGGACAGAAGAACAGCCGCGAGAGAATGAAGCGGATCGAAGAGGGCATCAAAGAGCTGGGCAGCC
AGATCCTGAAAGAACACCCCGTGGAAAACACCCAGCTGCAGAACGAGAAGCTGTACCTGTACTACCTGCA
GAATGGGCGGGATATGTACGTGGACCAGGAACTGGACATCAACCGGCTGTCCGACTACGATGTGGACGCC
ATCGTGCCTCAGAGCTTTCTGAAGGACGACTCCATCGACAACAAGGTGCTGACCAGAAGCGACAAGAACC
GGGGCAAGAGCGACAACGTGCCCTCCGAAGAGGTCGTGAAGAAGATGAAGAACTACTGGCGGCAGCTGCT
GAACGCCAAGCTGATTACCCAGAGAAAGTTCGACAATCTGACCAAGGCCGAGAGAGGCGGCCTGAGCGAA
CTGGATAAGGCCGGCTTCATCAAGAGACAGCTGGTGGAAACCCGGCAGATCACAAAGCACGTGGCACAGA
TCCTGGACTCCCGGATGAACACTAAGTACGACGAGAATGACAAGCTGATCCGGGAAGTGAAAGTGATCAC
CCTGAAGTCCAAGCTGGTGTCCGATTTCCGGAAGGATTTCCAGTTTTACAAAGTGCGCGAGATCAACAAC
TACCACCACGCCCACGACGCCTACCTGAACGCCGTCGTGGGAACCGCCCTGATCAAAAAGTACCCTAAGC
TGGAAAGCGAGTTCGTGTACGGCGACTACAAGGTGTACGACGTGCGGAAGATGATCGCCAAGAGCGAGCA
GGAAATCGGCAAGGCTACCGCCAAGTACTTCTTCTACAGCAACATCATGAACTTTTTCAAGACCGAGATT
ACCCTGGCCAACGGCGAGATCCGGAAGCGGCCTCTGATCGAGACAAACGGCGAAACCGGGGAGATCGTGT
GGGATAAGGGCCGGGATTTTGCCACCGTGCGGAAAGTGCTGAGCATGCCCCAAGTGAATATCGTGAAAAA
GACCGAGGTGCAGACAGGCGGCTTCAGCAAAGAGTCTATCCTGCCCAAGAGGAACAGCGATAAGCTGATC
GCCAGAAAGAAGGACTGGGACCCTAAGAAGTACGGCGGCTTCGACAGCCCCACCGTGGCCTATTCTGTGC
TGGTGGTGGCCAAAGTGGAAAAGGGCAAGTCCAAGAAACTGAAGAGTGTGAAAGAGCTGCTGGGGATCAC
CATCATGGAAAGAAGCAGCTTCGAGAAGAATCCCATCGACTTTCTGGAAGCCAAGGGCTACAAAGAAGTG
AAAAAGGACCTGATCATCAAGCTGCCTAAGTACTCCCTGTTCGAGCTGGAAAACGGCCGGAAGAGAATGC
TGGCCTCTGCCGGCGAACTGCAGAAGGGAAACGAACTGGCCCTGCCCTCCAAATATGTGAACTTCCTGTA
CCTGGCCAGCCACTATGAGAAGCTGAAGGGCTCCCCCGAGGATAATGAGCAGAAACAGCTGTTTGTGGAA
CAGCACAAGCACTACCTGGACGAGATCATCGAGCAGATCAGCGAGTTCTCCAAGAGAGTGATCCTGGCCG
ACGCTAATCTGGACAAAGTGCTGTCCGCCTACAACAAGCACCGGGATAAGCCCATCAGAGAGCAGGCCGA
GAATATCATCCACCTGTTTACCCTGACCAATCTGGGAGCCCCTGCCGCCTTCAAGTACTTTGACACCACC
ATCGACCGGAAGAGGTACACCAGCACCAAAGAGGTGCTGGACGCCACCCTGATCCACCAGAGCATCACCG
GCCTGTACGAGACACGGATCGACCTGTCTCAGCTGGGAGGCGACAAGCGACCTGCCGCCACAAAGAAGGC
TGGACAGGCTAAGAAGAAGAAAGGAAGCATGAACCATGACCAGGAATTTGACCCCCCAAAGGTTTACCCA
CCTGTGCCAGCTGAGAAGAGGAAGCCCATCCGCGTGCTGTCTCTCTTTGATGGGATTGCTACAGGGCTCC
TGGTGCTGAAGGACCTGGGCATCCAAGTGGACCGCTACATTGCCTCCGAGGTGTGTGAGGACTCCATCAC
GGTGGGCATGGTGCGGCACCAGGGAAAGATCATGTACGTCGGGGACGTCCGCAGCGTCACACAGAAGCAT
ATCCAGGAGTGGGGCCCATTCGACCTGGTGATTGGAGGCAGTCCCTGCAATGACCTCTCCATTGTCAACC
CTGCCCGCAAGGGACTTTATGAGGGTACTGGCCGCCTCTTCTTTGAGTTCTACCGCCTCCTGCATGATGC
GCGGCCCAAGGAGGGAGATGATCGCCCCTTCTTCTGGCTCTTTGAGAATGTGGTGGCCATGGGCGTTAGT
GACAAGAGGGACATCTCGCGATTTCTTGAGTCTAACCCCGTGATGATTGACGCCAAAGAAGTGTCTGCTG
CACACAGGGCCCGTTACTTCTGGGGTAACCTTCCTGGCATGAACAGGCCTTTGGCATCCACTGTGAATGA
TAAGCTGGAGCTGCAAGAGTGTCTGGAGCACGGCAGAATAGCCAAGTTCAGCAAAGTGAGGACCATTACC
ACCAGGTCAAACTCTATAAAGCAGGGCAAAGACCAGCATTTCCCCGTCTTCATGAACGAGAAGGAGGACA
TCCTGTGGTGCACTGAAATGGAAAGGGTGTTTGGCTTCCCCGTCCACTACACAGACGTCTCCAACATGAG
CCGCTTGGCGAGGCAGGAACTGCTGGGCCGATCGTGGAGCGTGCCGGTCATCCGCCACCTCTTCGCTCCG
CTGAAGGAATATTTTGCTTGTGTGTCTAGCGGCAATAGTAACGCTAACAGCCGCGGGCCGAGCTTCAGCA
GCGGCCTGGTGCCGTTAAGCTTGCGCGGCAGCCATATGGGCCCTATGGAGATATACAAGACAGTGTCTGC
ATGGAAGAGACAGCCAGTGCGGGTACTGAGCCTTTTTAGAAATATTGATAAAGTACTAAAGAGTTTGGGC
TTTTTAGAAAGCGGTTCTGGTTCTGGGGGAGGAACGCTGAAGTACGTGGAAGATGTCACAAATGTCGTGA
GGAGAGACGTGGAGAAATGGGGCCCCTTTGACCTGGTGTACGGCTCGACGCAGCCCCTAGGCAGCTCCTG
TGATCGCTGTCCCGGCTGGTACATGTTCCAGTTCCACCGGATCCTGCAGTATGCGCTGCCTCGCCAGGAG
AGTCAGCGGCCCTTCTTCTGGATATTCATGGACAATCTGCTGCTGACTGAGGATGACCAAGAGACAACTA
CCCGCTTCCTTCAGACAGAGGCTGTGACCCTCCAGGATGTCCGTGGCAGGGACTACCAGAATGCTATGCG
GGTGTGGAGCAACATTCCAGGGCTGAAGAGCAAGCATGCGCCCCTGACCCCAAAGGAAGAAGAGTATCTG
CAAGCCCAAGTCAGAAGCAGGAGCAAGCTGGACGCCCCGAAAGTTGACCTCCTGGTGAAGAACTGCCTTC
TCCCGCTGAGAGAGTACTTCAAGTATTTTTCTCAAAACTCACTTCCTCTTGGAAGCGCTGATTACAAAGA
CGATGACGATAAGGGATCCGGCGCAACAAACTTCTCTCTGCTGAAACAAGCCGGAGATGTCGAAGAGAAT
CCTGGACCGATGGTGAGCAAGGGCGAGGAGGATAACATGGCCATCATCAAGGAGTTCATGCGCTTCAAGG
TGCACATGGAGGGCTCCGTGAACGGCCACGAGTTCGAGATCGAGGGCGAGGGCGAGGGCCGCCCCTACGA
GGGCACCCAGACCGCCAAGCTGAAGGTGACCAAGGGTGGCCCCCTGCCCTTCGCCTGGGACATCCTGTCC
CCTCAGTTCATGTACGGCTCCAAGGCCTACGTGAAGCACCCCGCCGACATCCCCGACTACTTGAAGCTGT
CCTTCCCCGAGGGCTTCAAGTGGGA
Features (pLannotate 1.2.2; 35 found; start..end, strand, type, name):
    431..1019    +  misc_feature   WPRE: woodchuck hepatitis virus posttranscriptional regulatory element
   1070..1089    +  misc_feature   cPPT/CTS (fragment): central polypurine tract and central termination sequence of HIV-1
   1091..1324    +  LTR            3' LTR (ΔU3): self-inactivating 3' long terminal repeat (LTR) from HIV-1
   1356..1580    +  polyA_signal   bGH poly(A) signal: bovine growth hormone polyadenylation signal
   1584..1605    +  promoter       SV40 promoter (fragment): SV40 enhancer and early promoter
   1626..2054    +  rep_origin     f1 ori (sequence partly withheld): f1 bacteriophage origin of replication; arrow indicates direction of (+) strand synthesis
   2068..2397    +  promoter       SV40 promoter: SV40 enhancer and early promoter
   2445..2492    +  promoter       EM7 promoter: synthetic bacterial promoter&nbsp
   2511..2885    +  CDS            BleoR: antibiotic-binding protein; Sh ble from Streptoalloteichus hindustanus; confers resistance to bleomycin, phleomycin, and Zeocin™
   2895..3020    +  CDS            ble (fragment): BLE_KLEPN - Experimental evidence at protein level: Swiss-Prot protein existence level 1. Binding protein with a strong affinity to the bleomycin family of antibiotics. Binds to CL990; an antimitotic-antibiotic compound. From Klebsiella pneumoniae.
   3015..3136    +  polyA_signal   SV40 poly(A) signal: SV40 polyadenylation signal
   3207..3229    -  protein_bind   lac operator (fragment): The lac repressor binds to the lac operator to inhibit transcription in E. coli. This inhibition can be relieved by adding lactose or isopropyl-β-D-thiogalactopyranoside (IPTG). lac repressor encoded by lacI
   3233..3263    -  promoter       lac promoter: promoter for the E. coli lac operon
   3278..3299    -  protein_bind   CAP binding site: CAP binding activates transcription in the presence of cAMP. E. coli catabolite activator protein
   3312..3404    -  CDS            lacI (fragment): lac repressor; lacI; The lac repressor binds to the lac operator to inhibit transcription in E. coli. This inhibition can be relieved by adding lactose or isopropyl-β-D-thiogalactopyranoside (IPTG).
   3587..4175    -  rep_origin     ori: high-copy-number ColE1/pMB1/pBR322/pUC origin of replication
   4346..5206    -  CDS            AmpR: β-lactamase; bla; confers resistance to ampicillin, carbenicillin, and related antibiotics
   5207..5311    -  promoter       AmpR promoter: bla
   5370..5422    -  misc_feature   bom (fragment): basis of mobility region from pBR322
   5577..5956    +  enhancer       CMV enhancer: human cytomegalovirus immediate early enhancer
   5957..6156    +  promoter       CMV promoter: human cytomegalovirus (CMV) immediate early promoter
   6174..6354    +  LTR            5' LTR (truncated): truncated 5' long terminal repeat (LTR) from HIV-1
   6401..6526    +  misc_feature   HIV-1 Ψ: packaging signal of human immunodeficiency virus type 1
   6510..6873    +  CDS            HIV-1 gag (fragment): gag protein from human immunodeficiency virus 1; gag
   7019..7252    +  misc_feature   RRE: The Rev response element (RRE) of HIV-1 allows for Rev-dependent mRNA export from the nucleus to the cytoplasm.
   7629..7729    +  CDS            Rev (fragment): human immunodeficiency virus 1 (HIV-1) Rev protein; rev; enhances nuclear export of unspliced and incompletely spliced viral mRNAs
   7779..7896    +  misc_feature   cPPT/CTS: central polypurine tract and central termination sequence of HIV-1
   8028..8103    +  misc_RNA       gRNA scaffold: guide RNA scaffold for the Streptococcus pyogenes CRISPR/Cas9 system
   8121..8139    +  CDS            small t antigen (fragment): SV40 (simian virus 40) small t antigen
   8165..8376    +  promoter       EF-1α core promoter: core promoter for human elongation factor EF-1α
   8399..10000   +  CDS            dCas9(N): N-terminal portion of catalytically inactive Streptococcus pyogenes dCas9 carrying the D10A mutation (Zetsche et al., 2015)
  10001..12499   +  CDS            Cas9(C): C-terminal portion of Streptococcus pyogenes Cas9 (Zetsche et al., 2015)
  12557..13459   +  CDS            Dnmt3a (fragment): DNM3A_MOUSE - Experimental evidence at protein level: Swiss-Prot protein existence level 1. Required for genome-wide de novo methylation and is essential for the establishment of DNA methylation patterns during development (PubMed:9662389, PubMed:11399089, PubMed:10555141, PubMed:11919202, PubMed:16567415, PubMed:17713477). DNA methylation is coordinated with methylation of histones (PubMed:9662389, PubMed:11399089, PubMed:10555141, PubMed:11919202, PubMed:16567415, PubMed:17713477). It modifies DNA in a non-processive manner and also methylates non-CpG sites (PubMed:9662389, PubMed:11399089,
  13544..14185   +  CDS            Dnmt3l (fragment): DNM3L_MOUSE - Experimental evidence at protein level: Swiss-Prot protein existence level 1. Catalytically inactive regulatory factor of DNA methyltransferases that can either promote or inhibit DNA methylation depending on the context (PubMed:11719692, PubMed:15318244, PubMed:15671018, PubMed:24074865). Essential for the function of DNMT3A and DNMT3B: activates DNMT3A and DNMT3B by binding to their catalytic domain (PubMed:15671018). Acts by accelerating the binding of DNA and S-adenosyl-L-methionine (AdoMet) to the methyltransferases and dissociates from the complex after DNA binding to the m
  14285..415     +  CDS            mCherry (across the origin): monomeric derivative of DsRed fluorescent protein (Shaner et al., 2004) mammalian codon-optimized
