[The description below was written by a language model from this plasmid's Addgene catalogue record and pLannotate feature annotations shown in this document.]
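Description:
EFS-SpdCas9-Dnmt3A/3L-V1 is a third-generation-style, self-inactivating HIV-1 lentiviral transfer plasmid built on the LentiCRISPR v2 backbone for mammalian expression of a programmable DNA methyltransferase. It is propagated in E. coli through a high-copy ColE1/pUC-type origin with ampicillin selection (AmpR). The backbone also carries an f1 ori and an SV40/EM7-driven BleoR cassette located outside the viral genome. The packaged region is framed by a CMV enhancer/promoter-driven truncated 5' LTR and a ΔU3 3' LTR. It contains the Ψ packaging signal, a gag fragment, the RRE for Rev-dependent export, cPPT/CTS and a WPRE downstream of the payload to boost transcript expression.

The payload is driven by the EFS (EF-1α core) promoter and encodes human codon-optimised, catalytically dead S. pyogenes Cas9 (D10A, H840A). This is fused at its C-terminus to an engineered murine Dnmt3A–Dnmt3L module, annotated as fragments of each protein, in which Dnmt3L acts as the stimulatory cofactor for Dnmt3A. Variant V1 carries the R887E substitution in Dnmt3A. The record lists a C-terminal FLAG tag, although it is not annotated in the feature table. A P2A-mCherry follows the fusion, so the reporter is co-translated as a separate protein that marks transfected or transduced cells; the P2A is likewise stated only in the catalogue entry. A gRNA scaffold is annotated upstream of EFS, but no U6 promoter or spacer is annotated, so whether the plasmid expresses a functional guide is not clear from the record. The construct belongs to a set of rationally designed dCas9 methyltransferases compared for targeted methylation and gene silencing in human cell lines and primary human T cells.
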