Addgene plasmid #222498: EFS-SpdCas9-Dnmt3A/3L-V1
Purpose: Expresses EFS promoter driven human codon optimized SpdCas9 directly fused to Dnmt3A/3L variant V1 (R887E) followed by P2A-mCherry
Depositing lab: Isaac Hilton. Depositing organization: Rice University. Publication: Characterization of Rationally Designed CRISPR/Cas9-Based DNA Methyltransferases with Distinct Methyltransferase and Gene Silencing Activities in Human Cell Lines and Primary Human T Cells. Guerra-Resendez RS, Lydon SL, Ma AJ, Bedford GC, Reed DR, Kim S, Teran ER, Nishiguchi T, Escobar M, DiNardo AR, Hilton IB. ACS Synth Biol. 2025 Feb 3. doi: 10.1021/acssynbio.4c00569. PubMed 39898483.
Backbone
  Vector backbone: LentiCRISPR v2
  Vector type: Mammalian Expression, Lentiviral
Growth in bacteria
  Bacterial resistance: Ampicillin, 100 μg/mL
  Growth temperature: 37°C
  Growth strain: NEB Stable
  Copy number: High Copy
Gene/Insert
  Gene/Insert name: S. pyogenes dCas9 with C-terminal fusion of murine Dnmt3A-Dnmt3L variant V1 (R887E) engineered fusion
  Species: M. musculus (mouse), Synthetic; Streptococcus pyogenes
  Insert size (bp): 5886
  Mutation: D10A and H840A in S.pyogenes Cas9; R887E in Dnmt3A
  Promoter: EFS
  Tag / fusion protein: FLAG Tag (C terminal on insert)
  Cloning method: Gibson Cloning
  Sequencing primers: 5′ ATCCGGTGCCTAGAGAAGGT
Terms and licenses: Academic/Nonprofit Terms; Industry Terms: Not Available to Industry
How to cite: EFS-SpdCas9-Dnmt3A/3L-V1 was a gift from Isaac Hilton (Addgene plasmid # 222498 ; http://n2t.net/addgene:222498 ; RRID:Addgene_222498)
